Addgene plasmid #123138: PB-ReNL
Purpose: Piggybac transposon plasmid for live animal optical imaging of Red-enhanced nanolantern
Depositing lab: Jordan Green. Depositing organization: Johns Hopkins University and School of Medicine. Publication: Photocrosslinked Bioreducible Polymeric Nanoparticles for Enhanced Systemic siRNA Delivery as Cancer Therapy. Karlsson J, Tzeng SY, Hemmati S, Luly KM, Choi O, Rui Y, Wilson DR, Kozielski KL, Quinones-Hinojosa A, Green JJ. Adv Funct Mater. 2021 Apr 22;31(17). doi: 10.1002/adfm.202009768. Epub 2021 Feb 22. PubMed 34650390.
Backbone
  Vector backbone: pCAGGFP
  Backbone size w/o insert (bp): 5572
  Total vector size (bp): 7490
  Modifications to backbone: Piggybac transposon terminal repeats flank gene casette
  Vector type: Mammalian Expression
Growth in bacteria
  Bacterial resistance: Ampicillin, 100 μg/mL
  Growth temperature: 37°C
  Growth strain: DH5alpha
  Copy number: High Copy
Gene/Insert
  Gene/Insert name: Red-enhanced Nanolantern (alt name: ReNL)
  Species: Synthetic
  Insert size (bp): 1910
  Promoter: CAG
  Cloning method: Restriction Enzyme; 5′ cloning site EcoRI (not destroyed); 3′ cloning site NotI (not destroyed)
  Sequencing primers: 5′ GCAACGTGCTGGTTATTGTG; 3′ AAGATCTCAGTGGTATTTG
Terms and licenses: Academic/Nonprofit Terms; Industry Terms: Not Available to Industry
How to cite: PB-ReNL was a gift from Jordan Green (Addgene plasmid # 123138 ; http://n2t.net/addgene:123138 ; RRID:Addgene_123138)
