[The description below was written by a language model from this plasmid's Addgene catalogue record and pLannotate feature annotations shown in this document.]
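Description:
PB-ReNL is a 7,490 bp mammalian expression plasmid built on the pCAGGFP backbone and modified so that piggyBac transposon terminal repeats flank the expression cassette. When it is supplied together with piggyBac transposase from a separate source, the cassette can be cut out and integrated into the host genome for stable expression. The terminal repeats are described in the catalogue entry but were not picked up by the automated feature annotation, so their exact positions are not given. In bacteria the plasmid is maintained at high copy from a ColE1/pUC-type origin and selected with ampicillin through the β-lactamase gene. Backbone remnants include a lac promoter/operator region, short lacI fragments, an SV40 origin with a partial SV40 promoter, and an SV40 polyadenylation signal.

The payload is Red-enhanced Nanolantern (ReNL), a synthetic insert of about 1.9 kb cloned between EcoRI and NotI. The annotation shows tdTomato followed almost immediately by a human codon-optimized NanoLuc luciferase, consistent with a single fusion protein. In this type of reporter, energy from the luciferase reaction is transferred to the fluorescent protein, shifting the emitted light toward red wavelengths that pass through tissue more readily. Expression is driven by the CAG promoter, made up of the CMV enhancer, the chicken β-actin promoter and a chimeric β-actin/β-globin intron, and is terminated by the rabbit β-globin poly(A) signal. The short HBB fragments on either side of the insert are probably globin-derived sequences belonging to this cassette. A single loxP site and a fragment of an adenoviral splice acceptor lie upstream of the promoter, and the record does not explain their function. The stated purpose is optical imaging of ReNL in live animals.
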