Features (pLannotate 1.2.2; 21 found; start..end, strand, type, name):
    418..451     -  protein_bind   loxP: Cre-mediated recombination occurs in the 8-bp core sequence (GCATACAT). Cre recombinase
    468..484     +  misc_feature   Ad SA (fragment): adenovirus major late transcript splice acceptor (Friedrich and Soriano, 1991)
    547..850     +  enhancer       CMV enhancer: human cytomegalovirus immediate early enhancer
    852..1127    +  promoter       chicken β-actin promoter: No description available
   1128..2144    +  intron         chimeric intron: chimera between introns from chicken β-actin and rabbit β-globin
   2142..2198    +  CDS            HBB (fragment): HBB_LEPEU - Experimental evidence at protein level: Swiss-Prot protein existence level 1. Involved in oxygen transport from the lung to the various peripheral tissues. From Lepus europaeus (European hare).
   2199..3599    +  CDS            tdTomato: tdTomato is a basic (constitutively fluorescent) orange fluorescent protein published in 2004, derived from Discosoma sp.. It is reported to be a somewhat slowly-maturing tandem dimer with low acid sensitivity.
   3606..4106    +  CDS            Nluc: NanoLuc® luciferase human codon-optimized
   4115..4186    +  CDS            HBB (fragment): HBB_PONPY - Experimental evidence at transcript level: Swiss-Prot protein existence level 2. Involved in oxygen transport from the lung to the various peripheral tissues. From Pongo pygmaeus (Bornean orangutan).
   4257..4312    +  polyA_signal   β-globin poly(A) signal: rabbit β-globin polyadenylation signal (Gil and Proudfoot, 1987)
   5064..5080    -  protein_bind   lac operator: The lac repressor binds to the lac operator to inhibit transcription in E. coli. This inhibition can be relieved by adding lactose or isopropyl-β-D-thiogalactopyranoside (IPTG). lac repressor encoded by lacI
   5088..5118    -  promoter       lac promoter: promoter for the E. coli lac operon
   5133..5154    -  protein_bind   CAP binding site: CAP binding activates transcription in the presence of cAMP. E. coli catabolite activator protein
   5167..5206    -  CDS            lacI (fragment): lac repressor; lacI; The lac repressor binds to the lac operator to inhibit transcription in E. coli. This inhibition can be relieved by adding lactose or isopropyl-β-D-thiogalactopyranoside (IPTG).
   5213..5235    +  promoter       SV40 promoter (fragment): SV40 enhancer and early promoter
   5259..5394    +  rep_origin     SV40 ori: SV40 origin of replication
   5414..5548    +  polyA_signal   SV40 poly(A) signal: SV40 polyadenylation signal
   5550..5604    -  CDS            lacI (fragment): lac repressor; lacI; The lac repressor binds to the lac operator to inhibit transcription in E. coli. This inhibition can be relieved by adding lactose or isopropyl-β-D-thiogalactopyranoside (IPTG).
   5787..6375    -  rep_origin     ori: high-copy-number ColE1/pMB1/pBR322/pUC origin of replication
   6546..7406    -  CDS            AmpR: β-lactamase; bla; confers resistance to ampicillin, carbenicillin, and related antibiotics
   7407..21      -  promoter       AmpR promoter (across the origin): bla
>Addgene plasmid #123138 | PB-ReNL | addgene full sequence | sequence record 466924 | Addgene NGS Result
TAAACAAATAGGGGTTCCGCGCACATTTCCCCGAAAAGTGCCACCTGGGTCGACTTAACCCTAGAAAGAT
AATCATATTGTGACGTACGTTAAAGATAATCATGCGTAAAATTGACGCATGTGTTTTATCGATCTGTATA
TCGAGGTTTATTTATTAATTTGAATAGATATTAAGTTTTATTATATTTACACTTACATACTAATAATAAA
TTCAACAAACAATTTATTTATGTTTATTTATTTATTAAAAAAAAACAAAAACTCAAAATTTCTTCTATAA
AGTAACAAAACTTTTAAACATTCTCTCTTTTACAAAAATAAACTTATTTTGTACTTTAAAAACAGTCATG
TTGTATTATAAAATAAGTAATTAGCTTAACTTATACATAATAGAAACAAATTATACTTATTAATCGCATA
ACTTCGTATAATGTATGCTATACGAAGTTATGCGATTAAGGGATCTGTAGGGCGCAGTAGTCCAACTAGT
TATTAATAGTAATCAATTACGGGGTCATTAGTTCATAGCCCATATATGGAGTTCCGCGTTACATAACTTA
CGGTAAATGGCCCGCCTGGCTGACCGCCCAACGACCCCCGCCCATTGACGTCAATAATGACGTATGTTCC
CATAGTAACGCCAATAGGGACTTTCCATTGACGTCAATGGGTGGAGTATTTACGGTAAACTGCCCACTTG
GCAGTACATCAAGTGTATCATATGCCAAGTACGCCCCCTATTGACGTCAATGACGGTAAATGGCCCGCCT
GGCATTATGCCCAGTACATGACCTTATGGGACTTTCCTACTTGGCAGTACATCTACGTATTAGTCATCGC
TATTACCATGGTCGAGGTGAGCCCCACGTTCTGCTTCACTCTCCCCATCTCCCCCCCCTCCCCACCCCCA
ATTTTGTATTTATTTATTTTTTAATTATTTTGTGCAGCGATGGGGGCGGGGGGGGGGGGGGSGCGCGCCA
GGCGGGGCGGGGCGGGGCGAGGGGCGGGGCGGGGCGAGGCGGAGAGGTGCGGCGGCAGCCAATCAGAGCG
GCGCGCTCCGAAAGTTTCCTTTTATGGCGAGGCGGCGGCGGCGGCGGCCCTATAAAAAGCGAAGCGCGCG
GCGGGCGGGAGTCGCTGCGCGCTGCCTTCGCCCCGTGCCCCGCTCCGCCGCCGCCTCGCGCCGCCCGCCC
CGGCTCTGACTGACCGCGTTACTCCCACAGGTGAGCGGGCGGGACGGCCCTTCTCCTCCGGGCTGTAATT
AGCGCTTGGTTTAATGACGGCTTGTTTCTTTTCTGTGGCTGCGTGAAAGCCTTGAGGGGCTCCGGGAGGG
CCCTTTGTGCGGGGGGAGCGGCTCGGGGGGTGCGTGCGTGTGTGTGTGCGTGGGGAGCGCCGCGTGCGGC
TCCGCGCTGCCCGGCGGCTGTGAGCGCTGCGGGCGCGGCGCGGGGCTTTGTGCGCTCCGCAGTGTGCGCG
AGGGGAGCGCGGCCGGGGGCGGTGCCCCGCGGTGCGGGGGGGGCTGCGAGGGGAACAAAGGCTGCGTGCG
GGGTGTGTGCGTGGGGGGGTGAGCAGGGGGTGTGGGCGCGTCGGTCGGGCTGCAACCCCCCCTGCACCCC
CCTCCCCGAGTTGCTGAGCACGGCCCGGCTTCGGGTGCGGGGCTCCGTACGGGGCGTGGCGCGGGGCTCG
CCGTGCCGGGCGGGGGGTGGCGGCAGGTGGGGGTGCCGGGCGGGGCGGGGCCGCCTCGGGCCGGGGAGGG
CTCGGGGGAGGGGCGCGGCGGCCCCCGGAGCGCCGGCGGCTGTCGAGGCGCGGCGAGCCGCAGCCATTGC
CTTTTATGGTAATCGTGCGAGAGGGCGCAGGGACTTCCTTTGTCCCAAATCTGTGCGGAGCCGAAATCTG
GGAGGCGCCGCCGCACCCCCTCTAGCGGGCGCGGGGCGAAGCGGTGCGGCGCCGGCAGGAAGGAAATGGG
CGGGGAGGGCCTTCGTGCGTCGCCGCGCCGCCGTCCCCTTCTCCCTCTCCAGCCTCGGGGCTGTCCGCGG
GGGGACGGCTGCCTTCGGGGGGGACGGGGCAGGGCGGGGTTCGGCTTCTGGCGTGTGACCGGCGGCTCTA
GAGCCTCTGCTAACCATGTTCATGCCTTCTTCTTTTTCCTACAGCTCCTGGGCAACGTGCTGGTTATTGT
GCTGTCTCATCATTTTGGCAAAGAATTCATGGTGAGCAAGGGCGAGGAGGTCATCAAAGAGTTCATGCGC
TTCAAGGTGCGCATGGAGGGCTCCATGAACGGCCACGAGTTCGAGATCGAGGGCGAGGGCGAGGGCCGCC
CCTACGAGGGCACCCAGACCGCCAAGCTGAAGGTGACCAAGGGCGGCCCCCTGCCCTTCGCCTGGGACAT
CCTGTCCCCCCAGTTCATGTACGGCTCCAAGGCGTACGTGAAGCACCCCGCCGACATCCCCGATTACAAG
AAGCTGTCCTTCCCCGAGGGCTTCAAGTGGGAGCGCGTGATGAACTTCGAGGACGGCGGTCTGGTGACCG
TGACCCAGGACTCCTCCCTGCAGGACGGCACGCTGATCTACAAGGTGAAGATGCGCGGCACCAACTTCCC
CCCCGACGGCCCCGTAATGCAGAAGAAGACCATGGGCTGGGAGGCCTCCACCGAGCGCCTGTACCCCCGC
GACGGCGTGCTGAAGGGCGAGATCCACCAGGCCCTGAAGCTGAAGGACGGCGGCCACTACCTGGTGGAGT
TCAAGACCATCTACATGGCCAAGAAGCCCGTGCAACTGCCCGGCTACTACTACGTGGACACCAAGCTGGA
CATCACCTCCCACAACGAGGACTACACCATCGTGGAACAGTACGAGCGCTCCGAGGGCCGCCACCACCTG
TTCCTGGGGCATGGCACCGGCAGCACCGGCAGCGGCAGCTCCGGCACCGCCTCCTCCGAGGACAACAACA
TGGCCGTCATCAAAGAGTTCATGCGCTTCAAGGTGCGCATGGAGGGCTCCATGAACGGCCACGAGTTCGA
GATCGAGGGCGAGGGCGAGGGCCGCCCCTACGAGGGCACCCAGACCGCCAAGCTGAAGGTGACCAAGGGC
GGCCCCCTGCCCTTCGCCTGGGACATCCTGTCCCCCCAGTTCATGTACGGCTCCAAGGCGTACGTGAAGC
ACCCCGCCGACATCCCCGATTACAAGAAGCTGTCCTTCCCCGAGGGCTTCAAGTGGGAGCGCGTGATGAA
CTTCGAGGACGGCGGTCTGGTGACCGTGACCCAGGACTCCTCCCTGCAGGACGGCACGCTGATCTACAAG
GTGAAGATGCGCGGCACCAACTTCCCCCCCGACGGCCCCGTAATGCAGAAGAAGACCATGGGCTGGGAGG
CCTCCACCGAGCGCCTGTACCCCCGCGACGGCGTGCTGAAGGGCGAGATCCACCAGGCCCTGAAGCTGAA
GGACGGCGGCCACTACCTGGTGGAGTTCAAGACCATCTACATGGCCAAGAAGCCCGTGCAACTGCCCGGC
TACTACTACGTGGACACCAAGCTGGACATCACCTCCCACAACGAGGACTACACCATCGTGGAACAGTACG
AGCGCTCCGAGGGCCGCCACCACCTGTTCCGGCTGGAAGATTTCGTTGGGGACTGGCGACAGACAGCCGG
CTACAACCTGGACCAAGTCCTTGAACAGGGAGGTGTGTCCAGTTTGTTTCAGAATCTCGGGGTGTCCGTA
ACTCCGATCCAAAGGATTGTCCTGAGCGGTGAAAATGGGCTGAAGATCGACATCCATGTCATCATCCCGT
ATGAAGGTCTGAGCGGCGACCAAATGGGCCAGATCGAAAAAATTTTTAAGGTGGTGTACCCTGTGGATGA
TCATCACTTTAAGGTGATCCTGCACTATGGCACACTGGTAATCGACGGGGTTACGCCGAACATGATCGAC
TATTTCGGACGGCCGTATGAAGGCATCGCCGTGTTCGACGGCAAAAAGATCACTGTAACAGGGACCCTGT
GGAACGGCAACAAAATTATCGACGAGCGCCTGATCAACCCCGACGGCTCCCTGCTGTTCCGAGTAACCAT
CAACGGAGTGACCGGCTGGCGGCTGTGCGAACGCATTCTGGCGTAAGCGGCCGCACTCCTCAGGTGCAGG
CTGCCTATCAGAAGGTGGTGGCTGGTGTGGCCAATGCCCTGGCTCACAAATACCACTGAGATCTTTTTCC
CTCTGCCAAAAATTATGGGGACATCATGAAGCCCCTTGAGCATCTGACTTCTGGCTAATAAAGGAAATTT
ATTTTCATTGCAATAGTGTGTTGGAATTTTTTGTGTCTCTCACTCGGAAGGACATATGGGAGGGCAAATC
ATTTAAAACATCAGAATGAGTATTTGGTTTAGAGTTTGGCAACATATGCCCATATGCTGGCTGCCATGAA
CAAAGGTTGGCTATAAAGAGGTCATCAGTATATGAAACAGCCCCCTGCTGTCCATTCCTTATTCCATAGA
AAAGCCTTGACTTGAGGTTAGATTTTTTTTATATTTTGTTTTGTGTTATTTTTTTCTTTAACATCCCTAA
AATTTTCCTTACATGTTTTACTAGCCAGATTTTTCCTCCTCTCCTGACTACTCCCAGTCATAGCTGTCCC
TCTTCTCTTATGGAGATCCCTCGACCTGCAGAGCTCCAGCCTACACAATCGCTCAAGACGTGTAATGCTT
TTATTATATATTAGTCACGATATCTATAACAAGAAAATATATATATAATAAGTTATCACGTAAGTAGAAC
ATGAAATAACAATATAATTATCGTATGAGTTAAATCTTAAAAGTCACGTAAAAGATAATCATGCGTCATT
TTGACTCACGCGGTCGTTATAGTTCAAAATCAGTGACACTTACCGCATTGACAAGCACGCCTCACGGGAG
CTCCAAGCGGCGACTGAGATGTCCTAAATGCACAGCGACGGATTCGCGCTATTTAGAAAGAGAGAGCAAT
ATTTCAAGAATGCATGCGTCAATTTTACGCAGACTATCTTTCTAGGGTTAAAAGCTTGGCGTAATCATGG
TCATAGCTGTTTCCTGTGTGAAATTGTTATCCGCTCACAATTCCACACAACATACGAGCCGGAAGCATAA
AGTGTAAAGCCTGGGGTGCCTAATGAGTGAGCTAACTCACATTAATTGCGTTGCGCTCACTGCCCGCTTT
CCAGTCGGGAAACCTGTCGTGCCAGCGGATCCGCATCTCAATAAGTCAGCAACCATAGTCCCGCCCCTAA
CTCCGCCCATCCCGCCCCTAACTCCGCCCAGTTCCGCCCATTCTCCGCCCCATGGCTGACTAATTTTTTT
TATTTATGCAGAGGCCGAGGCCGCCTCGGCCTCTGAGCTATTCCAGAAGTAGTGAGGAGGCTTTTTTGGA
GGCCTAGGCTTTTGCAAAAAGCTAACTTGTTTATTGCAGCTTATAATGGTTACAAATAAAGCAATAGCAT
CACAAATTTCACAAATAAAGCATTTTTTTCACTGCATTCTAGTTGTGGTTTGTCCAAACTCATCAATGTA
TCTTATCATGTCTGGATCCGCTGCATTAATGAATCGGCCAACGCGCGGGGAGAGGCGGTTTGCGTATTGG
GCGCTCTTCCGCTTCCTCGCTCACTGACTCGCTGCGCTCGGTCGTTCGGCTGCGGCGAGCGGTATCAGCT
CACTCAAAGGCGGTAATACGGTTATCCACAGAATCAGGGGATAACGCAGGAAAGAACATGTGAGCAAAAG
GCCAGCAAAAGGCCAGGAACCGTAAAAAGGCCGCGTTGCTGGCGTTTTTCCATAGGCTCCGCCCCCCTGA
CGAGCATCACAAAAATCGACGCTCAAGTCAGAGGTGGCGAAACCCGACAGGACTATAAAGATACCAGGCG
TTTCCCCCTGGAAGCTCCCTCGTGCGCTCTCCTGTTCCGACCCTGCCGCTTACCGGATACCTGTCCGCCT
TTCTCCCTTCGGGAAGCGTGGCGCTTTCTCATAGCTCACGCTGTAGGTATCTCAGTTCGGTGTAGGTCGT
TCGCTCCAAGCTGGGCTGTGTGCACGAACCCCCCGTTCAGCCCGACCGCTGCGCCTTATCCGGTAACTAT
CGTCTTGAGTCCAACCCGGTAAGACACGACTTATCGCCACTGGCAGCAGCCACTGGTAACAGGATTAGCA
GAGCGAGGTATGTAGGCGGTGCTACAGAGTTCTTGAAGTGGTGGCCTAACTACGGCTACACTAGAAGAAC
AGTATTTGGTATCTGCGCTCTGCTGAAGCCAGTTACCTTCGGAAAAAGAGTTGGTAGCTCTTGATCCGGC
AAACAAACCACCGCTGGTAGCGGTGGTTTTTTTGTTTGCAAGCAGCAGATTACGCGCAGAAAAAAAGGAT
CTCAAGAAGATCCTTTGATCTTTTCTACGGGGTCTGACGCTCAGTGGAACGAAAACTCACGTTAAGGGAT
TTTGGTCATGAGATTATCAAAAAGGATCTTCACCTAGATCCTTTTAAATTAAAAATGAAGTTTTAAATCA
ATCTAAAGTATATATGAGTAAACTTGGTCTGACAGTTACCAATGCTTAATCAGTGAGGCACCTATCTCAG
CGATCTGTCTATTTCGTTCATCCATAGTTGCCTGACTCCCCGTCGTGTAGATAACTACGATACGGGAGGG
CTTACCATCTGGCCCCAGTGCTGCAATGATACCGCGAGACCCACGCTCACCGGCTCCAGATTTATCAGCA
ATAAACCAGCCAGCCGGAAGGGCCGAGCGCAGAAGTGGTCCTGCAACTTTATCCGCCTCCATCCAGTCTA
TTAATTGTTGCCGGGAAGCTAGAGTAAGTAGTTCGCCAGTTAATAGTTTGCGCAACGTTGTTGCCATTGC
TACAGGCATCGTGGTGTCACGCTCGTCGTTTGGTATGGCTTCATTCAGCTCCGGTTCCCAACGATCAAGG
CGAGTTACATGATCCCCCATGTTGTGCAAAAAAGCGGTTAGCTCCTTCGGTCCTCCGATCGTTGTCAGAA
GTAAGTTGGCCGCAGTGTTATCACTCATGGTTATGGCAGCACTGCATAATTCTCTTACTGTCATGCCATC
CGTAAGATGCTTTTCTGTGACTGGTGAGTACTCAACCAAGTCATTCTGAGAATAGTGTATGCGGCGACCG
AGTTGCTCTTGCCCGGCGTCAATACGGGATAATACCGCGCCACATAGCAGAACTTTAAAAGTGCTCATCA
TTGGAAAACGTTCTTCGGGGCGAAAACTCTCAAGGATCTTACCGCTGTTGAGATCCAGTTCGATGTAACC
CACTCGTGCACCCAACTGATCTTCAGCATCTTTTACTTTCACCAGCGTTTCTGGGTGAGCAAAAACAGGA
AGGCAAAATGCCGCAAAAAAGGGAATAAGGGCGACACGGAAATGTTGAATACTCATACTCTTCCTTTTTC
AATATTATTGAAGCATTTATCAGGGTTATTGTCTCATGAGCGGATACATATTTGAATGTATTTAGAAAAA
