Features (pLannotate 1.2.2; 21 found; start..end, strand, type, name):
    418..451     -  protein_bind   loxP: Cre-mediated recombination occurs in the 8-bp core sequence (GCATACAT). Cre recombinase
    468..484     +  misc_feature   Ad SA (fragment): adenovirus major late transcript splice acceptor (Friedrich and Soriano, 1991)
    547..850     +  enhancer       CMV enhancer: human cytomegalovirus immediate early enhancer
    852..1127    +  promoter       chicken β-actin promoter: No description available
   1128..2144    +  intron         chimeric intron: chimera between introns from chicken β-actin and rabbit β-globin
   2142..2198    +  CDS            HBB (fragment): HBB_LEPEU - Experimental evidence at protein level: Swiss-Prot protein existence level 1. Involved in oxygen transport from the lung to the various peripheral tissues. From Lepus europaeus (European hare).
   2199..3599    +  CDS            tdTomato: tdTomato is a basic (constitutively fluorescent) orange fluorescent protein published in 2004, derived from Discosoma sp.. It is reported to be a somewhat slowly-maturing tandem dimer with low acid sensitivity.
   3606..4106    +  CDS            Nluc: NanoLuc® luciferase human codon-optimized
   4115..4186    +  CDS            HBB (fragment): HBB_PONPY - Experimental evidence at transcript level: Swiss-Prot protein existence level 2. Involved in oxygen transport from the lung to the various peripheral tissues. From Pongo pygmaeus (Bornean orangutan).
   4257..4312    +  polyA_signal   β-globin poly(A) signal: rabbit β-globin polyadenylation signal (Gil and Proudfoot, 1987)
   5064..5080    -  protein_bind   lac operator: The lac repressor binds to the lac operator to inhibit transcription in E. coli. This inhibition can be relieved by adding lactose or isopropyl-β-D-thiogalactopyranoside (IPTG). lac repressor encoded by lacI
   5088..5118    -  promoter       lac promoter: promoter for the E. coli lac operon
   5133..5154    -  protein_bind   CAP binding site: CAP binding activates transcription in the presence of cAMP. E. coli catabolite activator protein
   5167..5206    -  CDS            lacI (fragment): lac repressor; lacI; The lac repressor binds to the lac operator to inhibit transcription in E. coli. This inhibition can be relieved by adding lactose or isopropyl-β-D-thiogalactopyranoside (IPTG).
   5213..5235    +  promoter       SV40 promoter (fragment): SV40 enhancer and early promoter
   5259..5394    +  rep_origin     SV40 ori: SV40 origin of replication
   5414..5548    +  polyA_signal   SV40 poly(A) signal: SV40 polyadenylation signal
   5550..5604    -  CDS            lacI (fragment): lac repressor; lacI; The lac repressor binds to the lac operator to inhibit transcription in E. coli. This inhibition can be relieved by adding lactose or isopropyl-β-D-thiogalactopyranoside (IPTG).
   5787..6375    -  rep_origin     ori: high-copy-number ColE1/pMB1/pBR322/pUC origin of replication
   6546..7406    -  CDS            AmpR: β-lactamase; bla; confers resistance to ampicillin, carbenicillin, and related antibiotics
   7407..21      -  promoter       AmpR promoter (across the origin): bla
>Addgene plasmid #123138 | PB-ReNL Sequencing Result | analyzer sequence | sequence record 238600
TAAACAAATAGGGGTTCCGCGCACATTTCCCCGAAAAGTGCCACCTGGGTCGACTTAACCCTAGAAAGAT
AATCATATTGTGACGTACGTTAAAGATAATCATGCGTAAAATTGACGCATGTGTTTTATCGATCTGTATA
TCGAGGTTTATTTATTAATTTGAATAGATATTAAGTTTTATTATATTTACACTTACATACTAATAATAAA
TTCAACAAACAATTTATTTATGTTTATTTATTTATTAAAAAAAAACAAAAACTCAAAATTTCTTCTATAA
AGTAACAAAACTTTTAAACATTCTCTCTTTTACAAAAATAAACTTATTTTGTACTTTAAAAACAGTCATG
TTGTATTATAAAATAAGTAATTAGCTTAACTTATACATAATAGAAACAAATTATACTTATTAATCGCATA
ACTTCGTATAATGTATGCTATACGAAGTTATGCGATTAAGGGATCTGTAGGGCGCAGTAGTCCAACTAGT
TATTAATAGTAATCAATTACGGGGTCATTAGTTCATAGCCCATATATGGAGTTCCGCGTTACATAACTTA
CGGTAAATGGCCCGCCTGGCTGACCGCCCAACGACCCCCGCCCATTGACGTCAATAATGACGTATGTTCC
CATAGTAACGCCAATAGGGACTTTCCATTGACGTCAATGGGTGGAGTATTTACGGTAAACTGCCCACTTG
GCAGTACATCAAGTGTATCATATGCCAAGTACGCCCCCTATTGACGTCAATGACGGTAAATGGCCCGCCT
GGCATTATGCCCAGTACATGACCTTATGGGACTTTCCTACTTGGCAGTACATCTACGTATTAGTCATCGC
TATTACCATGGTCGAGGTGAGCCCCACGTTCTGCTTCACTCTCCCCATCTCCCCCCCCTCCCCACCCCCA
ATTTTGTATTTATTTATTTTTTAATTATTTTGTGCAGCGATGGGGGCGGGGGGGGGGGGGGSGCGCGCCA
GGSGGGGSGGGGSGGGGSGRGGGGSGGGGSGGGGSGRGGCGGAGAGGTGCGGCGGCAGCCAATCAGAGCG
GCGCGCTCCGAAAGTTTCCTTTTATGGCGAGGCGGCGGCGGCGGCGGCCCTATAAAAAGCGAAGCGCGCG
GCGGGCGGGAGTCGCTGCGCGCTGCCTTCGCCCCGTGCCCCGCTCCGCCGCCGCCTCGCGCCGCCCGCCC
CGGCTCTGACTGACCGCGTTACTCCCACAGGTGAGCGGGCGGGACGGCCCTTCTCCTCCGGGCTGTAATT
AGCGCTTGGTTTAATGACGGCTTGTTTCTTTTCTGTGGCTGCGTGAAAGCCTTGAGGGGCTCCGGGAGGG
CCCTTTGTGCGGGGGGAGCGGCTCGGGGGGTGCGTGCGTGTGTGTGTGCGTGGGGAGCGCCGCGTGCGGC
TCCGCGCTGCCCGGCGGCTGTGAGCGCTGCGGGCGCGGCGCGGGGCTTTGTGCGCTCCGCAGTGTGCGCG
AGGGGAGCGCGGCCGGGGGCGGTGCCCCGCGGTGCGGGGGGGGCTGCGAGGGGAACAAAGGCTGCGTGCG
GGGTGTGTGCGTGGGGGGGTGAGCAGGGGGTGTGGGCGCGTCGGTCGGGCTGCAACCCCCCCTGCACCCC
CCTCCCCGAGTTGCTGAGCACGGCCCGGCTTCGGGTGCGGGGCTCCGTACGGGGCGTGGCGCGGGGCTCG
CCGTGCCGGGCGGGGGGTGGCGGCAGGTGGGGGTGCCGGGCGGGGCGGGGCCGCCTCGGGCCGGGGRGGG
CTCGGGGGAGGGGCGCGGCGGCCCCCGGAGCGCCGGCGGCTGTCGAGGCGCGGCGAGCCGCAGCCATTGC
CTTTTATGGTAATCGTGCGAGAGGGCGCAGGGACTTCCTTTGTCCCAAATCTGTGCGGAGCCGAAATCTG
GGAGGCGCCGCCGCACCCCCTCTAGCGGGCGCGGGGCGAAGCGGTGCGGCGCCGGCAGGAAGGAAATGGG
CGGGGAGGGCCTTCGTGCGTCGCCGCGCCGCCGTCCCCTTCTCCCTCTCCAGCCTCGGGGCTGTCCGCGG
GGGGACGGCTGCCTTCGGGGGGGACGGGGCAGGGCGGGGTTCGGCTTCTGGCGTGTGACCGGCGGCTCTA
GAGCCTCTGCTAACCATGTTCATGCCTTCTTCTTTTTCCTACAGCTCCTGGGCAACGTGCTGGTTATTGT
GCTGTCTCATCATTTTGGCAAAGAATTCATGGTGAGCAAGGGCGAGGAGGTCATCAAAGAGTTCATGCGC
TTCAAGGTGCGCATGGAGGGCTCCATGAACGGCCACGAGTTCGAGATCGAGGGCGAGGGCGAGGGCCGCC
CCTACGAGGGCACCCAGACCGCCAAGCTGAAGGTGACCAAGGGCGGCCCCCTGCCCTTCGCCTGGGACAT
CCTGTCCCCCCAGTTCATGTACGGCTCCAAGGCGTACGTGAAGCACCCCGCCGACATCCCCGATTACAAG
AAGCTGTCCTTCCCCGAGGGCTTCAAGTGGGAGCGCGTGATGAACTTCGAGGACGGCGGTCTGGTGACCG
TGACCCAGGACTCCTCCCTGCAGGACGGCACGCTGATCTACAAGGTGAAGATGCGCGGCACCAACTTCCC
CCCCGACGGCCCCGTAATGCAGAAGAAGACCATGGGCTGGGAGGCCTCCACCGAGCGCCTGTACCCCCGC
GACGGCGTGCTGAAGGGCGAGATCCACCAGGCCCTGAAGCTGAAGGACGGCGGCCACTACCTGGTGGAGT
TCAAGACCATCTACATGGCCAAGAAGCCCGTGCAACTGCCCGGCTACTACTACGTGGACACCAAGCTGGA
CATCACCTCCCACAACGAGGACTACACCATCGTGGAACAGTACGAGCGCTCCGAGGGCCGCCACCACCTG
TTCCTGGGGCATGGCACCGGCAGCACCGGCAGCGGCAGCTCCGGCACCGCCTCCTCCGAGGACAACAACA
TGGCCGTCATCAAAGAGTTCATGCGCTTCAAGGTGCGCATGGAGGGCTCCATGAACGGCCACGAGTTCGA
GATCGAGGGCGAGGGCGAGGGCCGCCCCTACGAGGGCACCCAGACCGCCAAGCTGAAGGTGACCAAGGGC
GGCCCCCTGCCCTTCGCCTGGGACATCCTGTCCCCCCAGTTCATGTACGGCTCCAAGGCGTACGTGAAGC
ACCCCGCCGACATCCCCGATTACAAGAAGCTGTCCTTCCCCGAGGGCTTCAAGTGGGAGCGCGTGATGAA
CTTCGAGGACGGCGGTCTGGTGACCGTGACCCAGGACTCCTCCCTGCAGGACGGCACGCTGATCTACAAG
GTGAAGATGCGCGGCACCAACTTCCCCCCCGACGGCCCCGTAATGCAGAAGAAGACCATGGGCTGGGAGG
CCTCCACCGAGCGCCTGTACCCCCGCGACGGCGTGCTGAAGGGCGAGATCCACCAGGCCCTGAAGCTGAA
GGACGGCGGCCACTACCTGGTGGAGTTCAAGACCATCTACATGGCCAAGAAGCCCGTGCAACTGCCCGGC
TACTACTACGTGGACACCAAGCTGGACATCACCTCCCACAACGAGGACTACACCATCGTGGAACAGTACG
AGCGCTCCGAGGGCCGCCACCACCTGTTCCGGCTGGAAGATTTCGTTGGGGACTGGCGACAGACAGCCGG
CTACAACCTGGACCAAGTCCTTGAACAGGGAGGTGTGTCCAGTTTGTTTCAGAATCTCGGGGTGTCCGTA
ACTCCGATCCAAAGGATTGTCCTGAGCGGTGAAAATGGGCTGAAGATCGACATCCATGTCATCATCCCGT
ATGAAGGTCTGAGCGGCGACCAAATGGGCCAGATCGAAAAAATTTTTAAGGTGGTGTACCCTGTGGATGA
TCATCACTTTAAGGTGATCCTGCACTATGGCACACTGGTAATCGACGGGGTTACGCCGAACATGATCGAC
TATTTCGGACGGCCGTATGAAGGCATCGCCGTGTTCGACGGCAAAAAGATCACTGTAACAGGGACCCTGT
GGAACGGCAACAAAATTATCGACGAGCGCCTGATCAACCCCGACGGCTCCCTGCTGTTCCGAGTAACCAT
CAACGGAGTGACCGGCTGGCGGCTGTGCGAACGCATTCTGGCGTAAGCGGCCGCACTCCTCAGGTGCAGG
CTGCCTATCAGAAGGTGGTGGCTGGTGTGGCCAATGCCCTGGCTCACAAATACCACTGAGATCTTTTTCC
CTCTGCCAAAAATTATGGGGACATCATGAAGCCCCTTGAGCATCTGACTTCTGGCTAATAAAGGAAATTT
ATTTTCATTGCAATAGTGTGTTGGAATTTTTTGTGTCTCTCACTCGGAAGGACATATGGGAGGGCAAATC
ATTTAAAACATCAGAATGAGTATTTGGTTTAGAGTTTGGCAACATATGCCCATATGCTGGCTGCCATGAA
CAAAGGTTGGCTATAAAGAGGTCATCAGTATATGAAACAGCCCCCTGCTGTCCATTCCTTATTCCATAGA
AAAGCCTTGACTTGAGGTTAGATTTTTTTTATATTTTGTTTTGTGTTATTTTTTTCTTTAACATCCCTAA
AATTTTCCTTACATGTTTTACTAGCCAGATTTTTCCTCCTCTCCTGACTACTCCCAGTCATAGCTGTCCC
TCTTCTCTTATGGAGATCCCTCGACCTGCAGAGCTCCAGCCTACACAATCGCTCAAGACGTGTAATGCTT
TTATTATATATTAGTCACGATATCTATAACAAGAAAATATATATATAATAAGTTATCACGTAAGTAGAAC
ATGAAATAACAATATAATTATCGTATGAGTTAAATCTTAAAAGTCACGTAAAAGATAATCATGCGTCATT
TTGACTCACGCGGTCGTTATAGTTCAAAATCAGTGACACTTACCGCATTGACAAGCACGCCTCACGGGAG
CTCCAAGCGGCGACTGAGATGTCCTAAATGCACAGCGACGGATTCGCGCTATTTAGAAAGAGAGAGCAAT
ATTTCAAGAATGCATGCGTCAATTTTACGCAGACTATCTTTCTAGGGTTAAAAGCTTGGCGTAATCATGG
TCATAGCTGTTTCCTGTGTGAAATTGTTATCCGCTCACAATTCCACACAACATACGAGCCGGAAGCATAA
AGTGTAAAGCCTGGGGTGCCTAATGAGTGAGCTAACTCACATTAATTGCGTTGCGCTCACTGCCCGCTTT
CCAGTCGGGAAACCTGTCGTGCCAGCGGATCCGCATCTCAATAAGTCAGCAACCATAGTCCCGCCCCTAA
CTCCGCCCATCCCGCCCCTAACTCCGCCCAGTTCCGCCCATTCTCCGCCCCATGGCTGACTAATTTTTTT
TATTTATGCAGAGGCCGAGGCCGCCTCGGCCTCTGAGCTATTCCAGAAGTAGTGAGGAGGCTTTTTTGGA
GGCCTAGGCTTTTGCAAAAAGCTAACTTGTTTATTGCAGCTTATAATGGTTACAAATAAAGCAATAGCAT
CACAAATTTCACAAATAAAGCATTTTTTTCACTGCATTCTAGTTGTGGTTTGTCCAAACTCATCAATGTA
TCTTATCATGTCTGGATCCGCTGCATTAATGAATCGGCCAACGCGCGGGGAGAGGCGGTTTGCGTATTGG
GCGCTCTTCCGCTTCCTCGCTCACTGACTCGCTGCGCTCGGTCGTTCGGCTGCGGCGAGCGGTATCAGCT
CACTCAAAGGCGGTAATACGGTTATCCACAGAATCAGGGGATAACGCAGGAAAGAACATGTGAGCAAAAG
GCCAGCAAAAGGCCAGGAACCGTAAAAAGGCCGCGTTGCTGGCGTTTTTCCATAGGCTCCGCCCCCCTGA
CGAGCATCACAAAAATCGACGCTCAAGTCAGAGGTGGCGAAACCCGACAGGACTATAAAGATACCAGGCG
TTTCCCCCTGGAAGCTCCCTCGTGCGCTCTCCTGTTCCGACCCTGCCGCTTACCGGATACCTGTCCGCCT
TTCTCCCTTCGGGAAGCGTGGCGCTTTCTCATAGCTCACGCTGTAGGTATCTCAGTTCGGTGTAGGTCGT
TCGCTCCAAGCTGGGCTGTGTGCACGAACCCCCCGTTCAGCCCGACCGCTGCGCCTTATCCGGTAACTAT
CGTCTTGAGTCCAACCCGGTAAGACACGACTTATCGCCACTGGCAGCAGCCACTGGTAACAGGATTAGCA
GAGCGAGGTATGTAGGCGGTGCTACAGAGTTCTTGAAGTGGTGGCCTAACTACGGCTACACTAGAAGAAC
AGTATTTGGTATCTGCGCTCTGCTGAAGCCAGTTACCTTCGGAAAAAGAGTTGGTAGCTCTTGATCCGGC
AAACAAACCACCGCTGGTAGCGGTGGTTTTTTTGTTTGCAAGCAGCAGATTACGCGCAGAAAAAAAGGAT
CTCAAGAAGATCCTTTGATCTTTTCTACGGGGTCTGACGCTCAGTGGAACGAAAACTCACGTTAAGGGAT
TTTGGTCATGAGATTATCAAAAAGGATCTTCACCTAGATCCTTTTAAATTAAAAATGAAGTTTTAAATCA
ATCTAAAGTATATATGAGTAAACTTGGTCTGACAGTTACCAATGCTTAATCAGTGAGGCACCTATCTCAG
CGATCTGTCTATTTCGTTCATCCATAGTTGCCTGACTCCCCGTCGTGTAGATAACTACGATACGGGAGGG
CTTACCATCTGGCCCCAGTGCTGCAATGATACCGCGAGACCCACGCTCACCGGCTCCAGATTTATCAGCA
ATAAACCAGCCAGCCGGAAGGGCCGAGCGCAGAAGTGGTCCTGCAACTTTATCCGCCTCCATCCAGTCTA
TTAATTGTTGCCGGGAAGCTAGAGTAAGTAGTTCGCCAGTTAATAGTTTGCGCAACGTTGTTGCCATTGC
TACAGGCATCGTGGTGTCACGCTCGTCGTTTGGTATGGCTTCATTCAGCTCCGGTTCCCAACGATCAAGG
CGAGTTACATGATCCCCCATGTTGTGCAAAAAAGCGGTTAGCTCCTTCGGTCCTCCGATCGTTGTCAGAA
GTAAGTTGGCCGCAGTGTTATCACTCATGGTTATGGCAGCACTGCATAATTCTCTTACTGTCATGCCATC
CGTAAGATGCTTTTCTGTGACTGGTGAGTACTCAACCAAGTCATTCTGAGAATAGTGTATGCGGCGACCG
AGTTGCTCTTGCCCGGCGTCAATACGGGATAATACCGCGCCACATAGCAGAACTTTAAAAGTGCTCATCA
TTGGAAAACGTTCTTCGGGGCGAAAACTCTCAAGGATCTTACCGCTGTTGAGATCCAGTTCGATGTAACC
CACTCGTGCACCCAACTGATCTTCAGCATCTTTTACTTTCACCAGCGTTTCTGGGTGAGCAAAAACAGGA
AGGCAAAATGCCGCAAAAAAGGGAATAAGGGCGACACGGAAATGTTGAATACTCATACTCTTCCTTTTTC
AATATTATTGAAGCATTTATCAGGGTTATTGTCTCATGAGCGGATACATATTTGAATGTATTTAGAAAAA
